>Addgene plasmid #236602 | AiP11763: pAAV-hEF1a-DIO-ChR2(CRC)-EYFP-WPRE-HGHpA (Alias: CN1763) | addgene full sequence | sequence record 472832 | Addgene NGS Result
CTGGAGTTCGTGACCGCCGCCGGGATCACTCTCGGCATGGACGAGCTGTACAAGTAAGGCGCGCCATAAC
TTCGTATAATGTATGCTATACGAAGTTATTAAGAGGTTTCATATTGCTAATAGCAGCTACAATCCAGCTA
CCATTCTGCATAACTTCGTATAAAGTATCCTATACGAAGTTATTCCGGAGTCGACTCTAGAGGATCCGGT
ACCTCACGACACCTGAAATGGAAGAAAAAAACTTTGAACCACTGTCTGAGGCTTGAGAATGAACCAAGAT
CCAAACTCAAAAAGGGCAAATTCCAAGGAGAATTACATCAAGTGCCAAGCTGGCCTAACTTCAGTCTCCA
CCCACTCAGTGTGGGGAAACTCCATCGCATAAAACCCCTCCCCCCAACCTAAAGACGACGTACTCCAAAA
GCTCGAGAACTAATCGAGGTGCCTGGACGGCGCCCGGTACTCCGTGGAGTCACATGAAGCGACGGCTGAG
GACGGAAAGGCCCTTTTCCTTTGTGTGGGTGACTCACCCGCCCGCTCTCCCGAGCGCCGCGTCCTCCATT
TTGAGCTCCCTGCAGCAGGGCCGGGAAGCGGCCATCTTTCCGCTCACGCAACTGGTGCCGACCGGGCCAG
CCTTGCCGCCCAGGGCGGGGCGATACACGGCGGCGCGAGGCCAGGCACCAGAGCAGGCCGGCCAGCTTGA
GACTACCCCCGTCCGATTCTCGGTGGCCGCGCTCGCAGGCCCCGCCTCGCCGAACATGTGCGCTGGGACG
CACGGGCCCCGTCGCCGCCCGCGGCCCCAAAAACCGAAATACCAGTGTGCAGATCTTGGCCCGCATTTAC
AAGACTATCTTGCCAGAAAAAAAGCGTCGCAGCAGGTCATCAAAAATTTTAAATGGCTAGAGACTTATCG
AAAGCAGCGAGACAGGCGCGAAGGTGCCACCAGATTCGCACGCGGCGGCCCCAGCGCCCAGGCCAGGCCT
CAACTCAAGCACGAGGCGAAGGGGCTCCTTAAGCGCAAGGCCTCGAACTCTCCCACCCACTTCCAACCCG
AAGCTCGGGATCAAGAATCACGTACTGCAGCCAGGTGGAAGTAATTCAAGGCACGCAAGGGCCATAACCC
GTAAAGAGGCCAGGCCCGCGGGAACCACACACGGCACTTACCTGTGTTCTGGCGGCAAACCCGTTGCGAA
AAAGAACGTTCACGGCGACTACTGCACTTATATACGGTTCTCCCCCACCCTCGGGAAAAAGGCGGAGCCA
GTACACGACATCACTTTCCCAGTTTACCCCGCGCCACCTTCTCTAGGCACCGGTTCAATTGCCGACCCCT
CCCCCCAACTTCTCGGGGACTGTGGGCGATGTGCGCTCTGCCCACTGACGGGCACCGGAGCCAATTCCCA
CTCCTTTCAAGACCTAGAAGGTCCATTAGCTGCAAAGATTCCTCTCTGTTTAAAACTTTATCCATCTTTG
CAAAGCTTACGCGTGCGGCCGCAGGAACCCCTAGTGATGGAGTTGGCCACTCCCTCTCTGCGCGCTCGCT
CGCTCACTGAGGCCGGGCGACCAAAGGTCGCCCGACGCCCGGGCGGCCTCAGTGAGCGAGCGAGCGCGCA
GCTGCCTGCAGGACATGTGAGCAAAAGGCCAGCAAAAGGCCAGGAACCGTAAAAAGGCCGCGTTGCTGGC
GTTTTTCCATAGGCTCCGCCCCCCTGACGAGCATCACAAAAATCGACGCTCAAGTCAGAGGTGGCGAAAC
CCGACAGGACTATAAAGATACCAGGCGTTTCCCCCTGGAAGCTCCCTCGTGCGCTCTCCTGTTCCGACCC
TGCCGCTTACCGGATACCTGTCCGCCTTTCTCCCTTCGGGAAGCGTGGCGCTTTCTCATAGCTCACGCTG
TAGGTATCTCAGTTCGGTGTAGGTCGTTCGCTCCAAGCTGGGCTGTGTGCACGAACCCCCCGTTCAGCCC
GACCGCTGCGCCTTATCCGGTAACTATCGTCTTGAGTCCAACCCGGTAAGACACGACTTATCGCCACTGG
CAGCAGCCACTGGTAACAGGATTAGCAGAGCGAGGTATGTAGGCGGTGCTACAGAGTTCTTGAAGTGGTG
GCCTAACTACGGCTACACTAGAAGAACAGTATTTGGTATCTGCGCTCTGCTGAAGCCAGTTACCTTCGGA
AAAAGAGTTGGTAGCTCTTGATCCGGCAAACAAACCACCGCTGGTAGCGGTGGTTTTTTTGTTTGCAAGC
AGCAGATTACGCGCAGAAAAAAAGGATCTCAAGAAGATCCTTTGATCTTTTCTACGGGGTCTGACGCTCA
GTGGAACGAAAACTCACGTTAAGGGATTTTGGTCATGAGATTATCAAAAAGGATCTTCACCTAGATCCTT
TTAAATTAAAAATGAAGTTTTAAATCAATCTAAAGTATATATGAGTAAACTTGGTCTGACAGTTACCAAT
GCTTAATCAGTGAGGCACCTATCTCAGCGATCTGTCTATTTCGTTCATCCATAGTTGCCTGACTCCCCGT
CGTGTAGATAACTACGATACGGGAGGGCTTACCATCTGGCCCCAGTGCTGCAATGATACCGCGAGACCCA
CGCTCACCGGCTCCAGATTTATCAGCAATAAACCAGCCAGCCGGAAGGGCCGAGCGCAGAAGTGGTCCTG
CAACTTTATCCGCCTCCATCCAGTCTATTAATTGTTGCCGGGAAGCTAGAGTAAGTAGTTCGCCAGTTAA
TAGTTTGCGCAACGTTGTTGCCATTGCTACAGGCATCGTGGTGTCACGCTCGTCGTTTGGTATGGCTTCA
TTCAGCTCCGGTTCCCAACGATCAAGGCGAGTTACATGATCCCCCATGTTGTGCAAAAAAGCGGTTAGCT
CCTTCGGTCCTCCGATCGTTGTCAGAAGTAAGTTGGCCGCAGTGTTATCACTCATGGTTATGGCAGCACT
GCATAATTCTCTTACTGTCATGCCATCCGTAAGATGCTTTTCTGTGACTGGTGAGTACTCAACCAAGTCA
TTCTGAGAATAGTGTATGCGGCGACCGAGTTGCTCTTGCCCGGCGTCAATACGGGATAATACCGCGCCAC
ATAGCAGAACTTTAAAAGTGCTCATCATTGGAAAACGTTCTTCGGGGCGAAAACTCTCAAGGATCTTACC
GCTGTTGAGATCCAGTTCGATGTAACCCACTCGTGCACCCAACTGATCTTCAGCATCTTTTACTTTCACC
AGCGTTTCTGGGTGAGCAAAAACAGGAAGGCAAAATGCCGCAAAAAAGGGAATAAGGGCGACACGGAAAT
GTTGAATACTCATACTCTTCCTTTTTCAATATTATTGAAGCATTTATCAGGGTTATTGTCTCATGAGCGG
ATACATATTTGAATGTATTTAGAAAAATAAACAAATAGGGGTTCCGCGCACATTTCCCCGAAAAGTGCCA
CCTGACGTCTAAGAAACCATTATTATCATGACATTAACCTATAAAAATAGGCGTATCACGAGGCCCTTTC
GTCTCGCGCGTTTCGGTGATGACGGTGAAAACCTCTGACACATGCAGCTCCCGGAGACGGTCACAGCTTG
TCTGTAAGCGGATGCCGGGAGCAGACAAGCCCGTCAGGGCGCGTCAGCGGGTGTTGGCGGGTGTCGGGGC
TGGCTTAACTATGCGGCATCAGAGCAGATTGTACTGAGAGTGCACCATAAAATTGTAAACGTTAATATTT
TGTTAAAATTCGCGTTAAATTTTTGTTAAATCAGCTCATTTTTTAACCAATAGACCGAAATCGGCAAAAT
CCCTTATAAATCAAAAGAATAGCCCGAGATAGAGT
[37 nt withheld, positions 3816-3852]
AAAGAACGTGGACTCCAACGTCAAAGG
[141 nt withheld, positions 3880-4020]
G
[46 nt withheld, positions 4022-4067]
A
[95 nt withheld, positions 4069-4163]
TATGCGGTGTGAAATACCGCACAGATGCGTAAGGAGAAAATACCGCATCAGGCGCCCCTGCAGGCAGCTG
CGCGCTCGCTCGCTCACTGAGGCCGCCCGGGCAAAGCCCGGGCGTCGGGCGACCTTTGGTCGCCCGGCCT
CAGTGAGCGAGCGAGCGCGCAGAGAGGGAGTGGCCAACTCCATCACTAGGGGTTCCTGCGGCCGCTCGGT
CCGCACGTGGTTACCTACAAAATCAGAAGGACAGGGAAGGGAGCAGTGGTTCACGCCTGTAATCCCAGCA
ATTTGGGAGGCCAAGGTGGGTAGATCACCTGAGATTAGGAGTTGGAGACCAGCCTGGCCAATATGGTGAA
ACCCCGTCTCTACCAAAAAAACAAAAATTAGCTGAGCCTGGTCATGCATGCCTGGAATCCCAACAACTCG
GGAGGCTGAGGCAGGAGAATCGCTTGAACCCAGGAGGCGGAGATTGCAGTGAGCCAAGATTGTGCCACTG
CACTCCAGCTTGGTTCCCAATAGACCCCGCAGGCCCTACAGGTTGTCTTCCCAACTTGCCCCTTGCTCCA
TACCACCCCCCTCCACCCCATAATATTATAGAAGGACACCTAGTCAGACAAAATGATGCAACTTAATTTT
ATTAGGACAAGGCTGGTGGGCACTGGAGTGGCAACTTCCAGGGCCAGGAGAGGCACTGGGGAGGGGTCAC
AGGGATGCCACCCGTAGATCTCTCGAGCAGCGCTCGGTATCGATGCGGGGAGGCGGCCCAAAGGGAGATC
CGACTCGTCTGAGGGCGAAGGCGAAGACGCGGAAGAGGCCGCAGAGCCGGCAGCAGGCCGCGGGAAGGAA
GGTCCGCTGGATTGAGGGCCGAAGGGACGTAGCAGAAGGACGTCCCGCGCAGAATCCAGGTGGCAACATA
GGCGAGCAGCCAAGGAAAGGACGATGATTTCCCCGACAACACCACGGAATTGTCAGTGCCCAACAGCCGA
GCCCCTGTCCAGCAGCGGGCAAGGCAGGCGGCGATGAGTTCCGCCGTGGCAATAGGGAGGGGGAAAGCGA
AAGTCCCGGAAAGGAGCTGACAGGTGGTGGCAATGCCCCAACCAGTGGGGGTTGCGTCAGCAAACACAGT
GCACACCACGCCACGTTGCCTGACAACGGGCCACAACTCCTCATAAAGAGACAGCAACCAGGATTTATAC
AAGGAGGAGAAAATGAAAGCCATACGGGAAGCAATAGCATGATACAAAGGCATTAAAGCAGCGTATCCAC
ATAGCGTAAAAGGAGCAACATAGTTAAGAATACCAGTCAATCTTTCACAAATTTTGTAATCCAGAGGTTG
ATTATCGATAAGCTTGATATCGAATTCATAACTTCGTATAGCATACATTATACGAAGTTATTCTTTGCAC
CATTCTAAAGAATAACAGTGATAATTTCTGGGTTAAGGCAAATAACTTCGTATAGGATACTTTATACGAA
GTTATGCTAGCGCGGCCGCCACCATGGACTATGGCGGCGCTTTGTCTGCCGTCGGACGCGAACTTTTGTT
CGTTACTAATCCTGTGGTGGTGAACGGGTCCGTCCTGGTCCCTGAGGATCAATGTTACTGTGCCGGATGG
ATTGAATCTCGCGGCACGAACGGCGCTCAGACCGCGTCAAATGTCCTGCAGTGGCTTGCAGCAGGATTCA
GCATTTTGCTGCTGATGTTCTATGCCTACCAAACCTGGAAATCTACATGCGGCTGGGAGGAGATCTATGT
GTGCGCCATTGAAATGGTTAAGGTGATTCTCGAGTTCTTTTTTGAGTTTAAGAATCCCTCTATGCTCTAC
CTTGCCACAGGACACCGGGTGCAGTGGCTGCGCTATGCAGAGTGGCTGCTCACTTGTCCTGTCATCTGCA
TCCGCCTGAGCAACCTCACCGGCCTGAGCAACGACTACAGCAGGAGAACCATGGGACTCCTTGTCTCAGA
CATCGGGTGTATCGTGTGGGGGGCTACCAGCGCCATGGCAACCGGCTATGTTAAAGTCATCTTCTTTTGT
CTTGGATTGTGCTATGGCGCGAACACATTTTTTCACGCCGCCAAAGCATATATCGAGGGTTATCATACTG
TGCCAAAGGGTCGGTGCCGCCAGGTCGTGACCGGCATGGCATGGCTGTTTTTCGTGAGCTGGGGTATGTT
CCCAATTCTCTTCATTTTGGGGCCCGAAGGTTTTGGCGTCCTGAGCGTCTATGGCTCCACCGTAGGTCAC
ACGATTATTGATCTGATGAGTAAAAATTGTTGGGGGTTGTTGGGACACTACCTGCGCGTCCTGATCCACG
AGCACATATTGATTCACGGAGATATCCGCAAAACCACCAAACTGAACATCGGCGGAACGGAGATCGAGGT
CGAGACTCTCGTCGAAGACGAAGCCGAGGCCGGAGCCGTGCCAGCGGCCGCCACCATGGTGAGCAAGGGC
GAGGAGCTGTTCACCGGGGTGGTGCCCATCCTGGTCGAGCTGGACGGCGACGTAAACGGCCACAAGTTCA
GCGTGTCCGGCGAGGGCGAGGGCGATGCCACCTACGGCAAGCTGACCCTGAAGTTCATCTGCACCACCGG
CAAGCTGCCCGTGCCCTGGCCCACCCTCGTGACCACCTTCGGCTACGGCCTGCAGTGCTTCGCCCGCTAC
CCCGACCACATGAAGCAGCACGACTTCTTCAAGTCCGCCATGCCCGAAGGCTACGTCCAGGAGCGCACCA
TCTTCTTCAAGGACGACGGCAACTACAAGACCCGCGCCGAGGTGAAGTTCGAGGGCGACACCCTGGTGAA
CCGCATCGAGCTGAAGGGCATCGACTTCAAGGAGGACGGCAACATCCTGGGGCACAAGCTGGAGTACAAC
TACAACAGCCACAACGTCTATATCATGGCCGACAAGCAGAAGAACGGCATCAAGGTGAACTTCAAGATCC
GCCACAACATCGAGGACGGCAGCGTGCAGCTCGCCGACCACTACCAGCAGAACACCCCCATCGGCGACGG
CCCCGTGCTGCTGCCCGACAACCACTACCTGAGCTACCAGTCCGCCCTGAGCAAAGACCCCAACGAGAAG
CGCGATCACATGGTCCTG
Features (pLannotate 1.2.2; 24 found; start..end, strand, type, name):
     66..99      -  protein_bind   loxP: Cre-mediated recombination occurs in the 8-bp core sequence (GCATACAT). Cre recombinase
    100..149     +  intron         β-globin intron (fragment): internally truncated intron from human β-globin
    150..183     -  protein_bind   lox2272: Cre-mediated recombination occurs in the 8-bp core sequence (GGATACTT). lox2272 sites are compatible with each other, but incompatible with loxP or loxN sites (Lee and Saito, 1988). Cre recombinase
    190..207     -  misc_feature   MCS (fragment): pUC18/19 multiple cloning site
    214..1392    -  promoter       EF-1α promoter: strong constitutive promoter for human elongation factor EF-1α
   1399..1465    -  CDS            small t antigen (fragment): SV40 (simian virus 40) small t antigen
   1528..1555    -  repeat_region  AAV2 ITR (fragment): inverted terminal repeat of adeno-associated virus serotype 2 inverted
   1584..1611    -  repeat_region  AAV2 ITR (fragment): inverted terminal repeat of adeno-associated virus serotype 2 inverted
   1684..2272    -  rep_origin     ori: high-copy-number ColE1/pMB1/pBR322/pUC origin of replication
   2443..3303    -  CDS            AmpR: β-lactamase; bla; confers resistance to ampicillin, carbenicillin, and related antibiotics
   3304..3408    -  promoter       AmpR promoter: bla
   3503..3538    +  CDS            rop (fragment): Rop protein, which maintains plasmids at low copy number; rop
   3640..3689    +  misc_feature   bom (fragment): basis of mobility region from pBR322
   3690..4145    -  rep_origin     f1 ori (sequence partly withheld): f1 bacteriophage origin of replication; arrow indicates direction of (+) strand synthesis
   4164..4215    +  misc_feature   bom (fragment): basis of mobility region from pBR322
   4220..4360    -  repeat_region  AAV2 ITR: inverted terminal repeat of adeno-associated virus serotype 2 inverted
   4400..4876    -  polyA_signal   hGH poly(A) signal: human growth hormone polyadenylation signal
   4908..5496    -  misc_feature   WPRE: woodchuck hepatitis virus posttranscriptional regulatory element
   5496..5520    -  misc_feature   MCS (fragment): pBluescript multiple cloning site
   5521..5554    +  protein_bind   loxP: Cre-mediated recombination occurs in the 8-bp core sequence (GCATACAT). Cre recombinase
   5555..5604    +  intron         β-globin intron (fragment): internally truncated intron from human β-globin
   5605..5638    +  protein_bind   lox2272: Cre-mediated recombination occurs in the 8-bp core sequence (GGATACTT). lox2272 sites are compatible with each other, but incompatible with loxP or loxN sites (Lee and Saito, 1988). Cre recombinase
   5657..6583    +  CDS            ChR2(H134R): H134R mutant of an N-terminal fragment of channelrhodopsin-2 from the alga Chlamydomonas reinhardtii (Nagel et al., 2005) blue light-activated cation channel
   6599..57      +  CDS            EYFP (across the origin): enhanced YFP mammalian codon-optimized
