[The description below was written by a language model from this plasmid's Addgene catalogue record and pLannotate feature annotations shown in this document.]
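Description:
AiP11763: pAAV-hEF1a-DIO-ChR2(CRC)-EYFP-WPRE-HGHpA (alias CN1763) is a 7,261 nt AAV transfer plasmid built on a pAAV backbone for Cre-dependent expression of a channelrhodopsin-EYFP fusion. It is propagated in bacteria through a high-copy ColE1/pUC-type origin and selected with ampicillin via the AmpR (β-lactamase) gene and its promoter. An f1 phage origin is also present. AAV2 inverted terminal repeats, which direct replication and packaging of the intervening DNA into AAV particles, flank the expression cassette. One ITR is annotated in full and the other only as two short fragments, which may reflect annotation or sequencing difficulty with these repeats rather than a real truncation.

The cassette is driven by the strong, constitutive human EF-1α promoter and terminates with a WPRE, which enhances transcript stability and expression, followed by the human growth hormone polyadenylation signal. Between promoter and WPRE lies a DIO (double-floxed inverted orientation) unit. The ChR2-EYFP coding sequence is annotated on the opposite strand from the promoter, WPRE and poly(A) signal, and is bracketed by paired loxP and lox2272 sites in opposing orientations. Without Cre the open reading frame is antisense and no protein is made. Cre recombination at these mutually incompatible lox pairs inverts the cassette and then locks it in the sense orientation, so only Cre-expressing cells produce the protein.

The opsin is the CRC variant of the blue-light-gated cation channel ChR2, carrying L132C, H134R and T159C. The automated annotation recognises only the H134R form. EYFP fused to the opsin's C terminus allows expressing cells to be visualised. The vector suits optogenetic activation of genetically defined, Cre-expressing cell populations, and it was deposited alongside work on AAV tools for striatal cell types and circuits.
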