Addgene plasmid #236602: AiP11763: pAAV-hEF1a-DIO-ChR2(CRC)-EYFP-WPRE-HGHpA (Alias: CN1763)
Purpose: A vector for Cre dependent expression of ChR2(CRC)-EYFP; CRC variant contains mutations L132C, H134R, and T159C in ChR2
Depositing lab: Jonathan Ting. Depositing organization: Allen Institute. Publication: Enhancer AAV toolbox for accessing and perturbing striatal cell types and circuits. Hunker AC, Wirthlin ME, Gill G, Johansen NJ, Hooper M, Omstead V, Vargas S, Lerma MN, Taskin N, Weed N, Laird WD, Bishaw YM, Bendrick JL, Gore BB, Ben-Simon Y, Opitz-Araya X, Martinez RA, Way SW, Thyagarajan B, Otto S, Sanchez REA, Alexander JR, Amaya A, Amster A, Arbuckle J, Ayala A, Baker PM, Barcelli T, Barta S, Bertagnolli D, Bielstein C, Bishwakarma P, Bowlus J, Boyer G, Brouner K, Casian B, Casper T, Chakka AB, Chakrabarty R, Chong P, Clark M, Colbert K, Daniel S, Dawe T, Departee M, DiValentin P, Donadio NP, Dotson NI, Dwivedi D, Egdorf T, Fliss T, Gary A, Goldy J, Grasso C, Groce EL, Gudsnuk K, Han W, Haradon Z, Hastings S, Helback O, Ho WV, Huang C, Johnson T, Jones DL, Juneau Z, Kenney J, Leibly M, Li S, Liang E, Loeffler H, Lusk NA, Madigan Z, Malloy J, Malone J, McCue R, Melchor J, Mich JK, Moosman S, Morin E, Naidoo R, Newman D, Ngo K, Nguyen K, Oster AL, Ouellette B, Oyama AA, Pena N, Pham T, Phillips E, Pom C, Potekhina L, Ransford S, Ray PL, Reding M, Rette DF, Reynoldson C, Rimorin C, Sigler AR, Rocha DB, Ronellenfitch K, Ruiz A, Sawyer L, Sevigny JP, Shapovalova NV, Shepard N, Shulga L, Soliman S, Staats B, Taormina MJ, Tieu M, Wang Y, Wilkes J, Wood T, Zhou T, Williford A, Dee N, Mollenkopf T, Ng L, Esposito L, Kalmbach BE, Yao S, Ariza J, Collman F, Mufti S, Smith K, Waters J, Ersing I, Patrick M, Zeng H, Lein ES, Kojima Y, Horwitz G, Owen SF, Levi BP, Daigle TL, Tasic B, Bakken TE, Ting JT. Neuron. 2025 May 21;113(10):1507-1524.e17. doi: 10.1016/j.neuron.2025.04.035. PubMed 40403704.
Backbone
  Vector backbone: pAAV
  Vector type: AAV
Growth in bacteria
  Bacterial resistance: Ampicillin, 100 μg/mL
  Growth temperature: 30°C
  Growth strain: NEB Stable
  Copy number: Unknown
Gene/Insert
  Gene/Insert name: ChR2(CRC)-EYFP (alt name: ChR2 L132C/H134R/T159C EYFP fusion)
Terms and licenses: Academic/Nonprofit Terms; Industry Terms: Not Available to Industry
How to cite: AiP11763: pAAV-hEF1a-DIO-ChR2(CRC)-EYFP-WPRE-HGHpA (Alias: CN1763) was a gift from Jonathan Ting (Addgene plasmid # 236602 ; http://n2t.net/addgene:236602 ; RRID:Addgene_236602)
